>Addgene plasmid #250439 | pcDNA3.1(+)_BetaActin_ALFA_229230 | addgene full sequence | sequence record 500535 | Addgene NGS Result
GACGGATCGGGAGATCTCCCGATCCCCTATGGTGCACTCTCAGTACAATCTGCTCTGATGCCGCATAGTT
AAGCCAGTATCTGCTCCCTGCTTGTGTGTTGGAGGTCGCTGAGTAGTGCGCGAGCAAAATTTAAGCTACA
ACAAGGCAAGGCTTGACCGACAATTGCATGAAGAATCTGCTTAGGGTTAGGCGTTTTGCGCTGCTTCGCG
ATGTACGGGCCAGATATACGCGTTGACATTGATTATTGACTAGTTATTAATAGTAATCAATTACGGGGTC
ATTAGTTCATAGCCCATATATGGAGTTCCGCGTTACATAACTTACGGTAAATGGCCCGCCTGGCTGACCG
CCCAACGACCCCCGCCCATTGACGTCAATAATGACGTATGTTCCCATAGTAACGCCAATAGGGACTTTCC
ATTGACGTCAATGGGTGGAGTATTTACGGTAAACTGCCCACTTGGCAGTACATCAAGTGTATCATATGCC
AAGTACGCCCCCTATTGACGTCAATGACGGTAAATGGCCCGCCTGGCATTATGCCCAGTACATGACCTTA
TGGGACTTTCCTACTTGGCAGTACATCTACGTATTAGTCATCGCTATTACCATGGTGATGCGGTTTTGGC
AGTACATCAATGGGCGTGGATAGCGGTTTGACTCACGGGGATTTCCAAGTCTCCACCCCATTGACGTCAA
TGGGAGTTTGTTTTGGCACCAAAATCAACGGGACTTTCCAAAATGTCGTAACAACTCCGCCCCATTGACG
CAAATGGGCGGTAGGCGTGTACGGTGGGAGGTCTATATAAGCAGAGCTCTCTGGCTAACTAGAGAACCCA
CTGCTTACTGGCTTATCGAAATTAATACGACTCACTATAGGGAGACCCAAGCTGGCTAGCATGGATGATG
ATATCGCCGCGCTCGTCGTCGACAACGGCTCCGGCATGTGCAAGGCCGGCTTCGCGGGCGACGATGCCCC
CCGGGCCGTCTTCCCCTCCATCGTGGGGCGCCCCAGGCACCAGGGCGTGATGGTGGGCATGGGTCAGAAG
GATTCCTATGTGGGCGACGAGGCCCAGAGCAAGAGAGGCATCCTCACCCTGAAGTACCCCATCGAGCACG
GCATCGTCACCAACTGGGACGACATGGAGAAAATCTGGCACCACACCTTCTACAATGAGCTGCGTGTGGC
TCCCGAGGAGCACCCCGTGCTGCTGACCGAGGCCCCCCTGAACCCCAAGGCCAACCGCGAGAAGATGACC
CAGATCATGTTTGAGACCTTCAACACCCCAGCCATGTACGTTGCTATCCAGGCTGTGCTATCCCTGTACG
CCTCTGGCCGTACCACTGGCATCGTGATGGACTCCGGTGACGGGGTCACCCACACTGTGCCCATCTACGA
GGGGTATGCCCTCCCCCATGCCATCCTGCGTCTGGACCTGGCTGGCCGGGACCTGACTGACTACCTCATG
AAGATCCTCACCGAGCGCGGCTACAGCTTCACCACCACGGCCGAGCGGGAAATCGTGCGTGACATTAAGG
AGAAGCTGTGCTACGTCGCCCTGGACTTCGAGCAAGAGATGGCCACGCCCAGCAGACTGGAGGAGGAGCT
GAGAAGAAGACTGACCGAGCCCGCTGCTTCCAGCTCCTCCCTGGAGAAGAGCTACGAGCTGCCTGACGGC
CAGGTCATCACCATTGGCAATGAGCGGTTCCGCTGCCCTGAGGCACTCTTCCAGCCTTCCTTCCTGGGCA
TGGAGTCCTGTGGCATCCACGAAACTACCTTCAACTCCATCATGAAGTGTGACGTGGACATCCGCAAAGA
CCTGTACGCCAACACAGTGCTGTCTGGCGGCACCACCATGTACCCTGGCATTGCCGACAGGATGCAGAAG
GAGATCACTGCCCTGGCACCCAGCACAATGAAGATCAAGATCATTGCTCCTCCTGAGCGCAAGTACTCCG
TGTGGATCGGCGGCTCCATCCTGGCCTCGCTGTCCACCTTCCAGCAGATGTGGATCAGCAAGCAGGAGTA
TGACGAGTCCGGCCCCTCCATCGTCCACCGCAAATGCTTCTAAAAGCTTGGTACCGAGCTCGGATCCACT
AGTCCAGTGTGGTGGAATTCTGCAGATATCCAGCACAGTGGCGGCCGCTCGAGTCTAGAGGGCCCGTTTA
AACCCGCTGATCAGCCTCGACTGTGCCTTCTAGTTGCCAGCCATCTGTTGTTTGCCCCTCCCCCGTGCCT
TCCTTGACCCTGGAAGGTGCCACTCCCACTGTCCTTTCCTAATAAAATGAGGAAATTGCATCGCATTGTC
TGAGTAGGTGTCATTCTATTCTGGGGGGTGGGGTGGGGCAGGACAGCAAGGGGGAGGATTGGGAAGACAA
TAGCAGGCATGCTGGGGATGCGGTGGGCTCTATGGCTTCTGAGGCGGAAAGAACCAGCTGGGGCTCTAGG
GGGTATCCCC
[124 nt withheld, positions 2461-2584]
C
[91 nt withheld, positions 2586-2676]
A
[49 nt withheld, positions 2678-2726]
CCTTTGACGTTGGAGTCCACGTTCTTT
[37 nt withheld, positions 2754-2790]
ACCCTATCTCGGTCTATTCTTTTGATTTATAAGGGATTTTGCCGATTTCGGCCTATTGGTTAAAAAATGA
GCTGATTTAACAAAAATTTAACGCGAATTAATTCTGTGGAATGTGTGTCAGTTAGGGTGTGGAAAGTCCC
CAGGCTCCCCAGCAGGCAGAAGTATGCAAAGCATGCATCTCAATTAGTCAGCAACCAGGTGTGGAAAGTC
CCCAGGCTCCCCAGCAGGCAGAAGTATGCAAAGCATGCATCTCAATTAGTCAGCAACCATAGTCCCGCCC
CTAACTCCGCCCATCCCGCCCCTAACTCCGCCCAGTTCCGCCCATTCTCCGCCCCATGGCTGACTAATTT
TTTTTATTTATGCAGAGGCCGAGGCCGCCTCTGCCTCTGAGCTATTCCAGAAGTAGTGAGGAGGCTTTTT
TGGAGGCCTAGGCTTTTGCAAAAAGCTCCCGGGAGCTTGTATATCCATTTTCGGATCTGATCAAGAGACA
GGATGAGGATCGTTTCGCATGATTGAACAAGATGGATTGCACGCAGGTTCTCCGGCCGCTTGGGTGGAGA
GGCTATTCGGCTATGACTGGGCACAACAGACAATCGGCTGCTCTGATGCCGCCGTGTTCCGGCTGTCAGC
GCAGGGGCGCCCGGTTCTTTTTGTCAAGACCGACCTGTCCGGTGCCCTGAATGAACTGCAGGACGAGGCA
GCGCGGCTATCGTGGCTGGCCACGACGGGCGTTCCTTGCGCAGCTGTGCTCGACGTTGTCACTGAAGCGG
GAAGGGACTGGCTGCTATTGGGCGAAGTGCCGGGGCAGGATCTCCTGTCATCTCACCTTGCTCCTGCCGA
GAAAGTATCCATCATGGCTGATGCAATGCGGCGGCTGCATACGCTTGATCCGGCTACCTGCCCATTCGAC
CACCAAGCGAAACATCGCATCGAGCGAGCACGTACTCGGATGGAAGCCGGTCTTGTCGATCAGGATGATC
TGGACGAAGAGCATCAGGGGCTCGCGCCAGCCGAACTGTTCGCCAGGCTCAAGGCGCGCATGCCCGACGG
CGAGGATCTCGTCGTGACCCATGGCGATGCCTGCTTGCCGAATATCATGGTGGAAAATGGCCGCTTTTCT
GGATTCATCGACTGTGGCCGGCTGGGTGTGGCGGACCGCTATCAGGACATAGCGTTGGCTACCCGTGATA
TTGCTGAAGAGCTTGGCGGCGAATGGGCTGACCGCTTCCTCGTGCTTTACGGTATCGCCGCTCCCGATTC
GCAGCGCATCGCCTTCTATCGCCTTCTTGACGAGTTCTTCTGAGCGGGACTCTGGGGTTCGAAATGACCG
ACCAAGCGACGCCCAACCTGCCATCACGAGATTTCGATTCCACCGCCGCCTTCTATGAAAGGTTGGGCTT
CGGAATCGTTTTCCGGGACGCCGGCTGGATGATCCTCCAGCGCGGGGATCTCATGCTGGAGTTCTTCGCC
CACCCCAACTTGTTTATTGCAGCTTATAATGGTTACAAATAAAGCAATAGCATCACAAATTTCACAAATA
AAGCATTTTTTTCACTGCATTCTAGTTGTGGTTTGTCCAAACTCATCAATGTATCTTATCATGTCTGTAT
ACCGTCGACCTCTAGCTAGAGCTTGGCGTAATCATGGTCATAGCTGTTTCCTGTGTGAAATTGTTATCCG
CTCACAATTCCACACAACATACGAGCCGGAAGCATAAAGTGTAAAGCCTGGGGTGCCTAATGAGTGAGCT
AACTCACATTAATTGCGTTGCGCTCACTGCCCGCTTTCCAGTCGGGAAACCTGTCGTGCCAGCTGCATTA
ATGAATCGGCCAACGCGCGGGGAGAGGCGGTTTGCGTATTGGGCGCTCTTCCGCTTCCTCGCTCACTGAC
TCGCTGCGCTCGGTCGTTCGGCTGCGGCGAGCGGTATCAGCTCACTCAAAGGCGGTAATACGGTTATCCA
CAGAATCAGGGGATAACGCAGGAAAGAACATGTGAGCAAAAGGCCAGCAAAAGGCCAGGAACCGTAAAAA
GGCCGCGTTGCTGGCGTTTTTCCATAGGCTCCGCCCCCCTGACGAGCATCACAAAAATCGACGCTCAAGT
CAGAGGTGGCGAAACCCGACAGGACTATAAAGATACCAGGCGTTTCCCCCTGGAAGCTCCCTCGTGCGCT
CTCCTGTTCCGACCCTGCCGCTTACCGGATACCTGTCCGCCTTTCTCCCTTCGGGAAGCGTGGCGCTTTC
TCATAGCTCACGCTGTAGGTATCTCAGTTCGGTGTAGGTCGTTCGCTCCAAGCTGGGCTGTGTGCACGAA
CCCCCCGTTCAGCCCGACCGCTGCGCCTTATCCGGTAACTATCGTCTTGAGTCCAACCCGGTAAGACACG
ACTTATCGCCACTGGCAGCAGCCACTGGTAACAGGATTAGCAGAGCGAGGTATGTAGGCGGTGCTACAGA
GTTCTTGAAGTGGTGGCCTAACTACGGCTACACTAGAAGAACAGTATTTGGTATCTGCGCTCTGCTGAAG
CCAGTTACCTTCGGAAAAAGAGTTGGTAGCTCTTGATCCGGCAAACAAACCACCGCTGGTAGCGGTGGTT
TTTTTGTTTGCAAGCAGCAGATTACGCGCAGAAAAAAAGGATCTCAAGAAGATCCTTTGATCTTTTCTAC
GGGGTCTGACGCTCAGTGGAACGAAAACTCACGTTAAGGGATTTTGGTCATGAGATTATCAAAAAGGATC
TTCACCTAGATCCTTTTAAATTAAAAATGAAGTTTTAAATCAATCTAAAGTATATATGAGTAAACTTGGT
CTGACAGTTACCAATGCTTAATCAGTGAGGCACCTATCTCAGCGATCTGTCTATTTCGTTCATCCATAGT
TGCCTGACTCCCCGTCGTGTAGATAACTACGATACGGGAGGGCTTACCATCTGGCCCCAGTGCTGCAATG
ATACCGCGAGACCCACGCTCACCGGCTCCAGATTTATCAGCAATAAACCAGCCAGCCGGAAGGGCCGAGC
GCAGAAGTGGTCCTGCAACTTTATCCGCCTCCATCCAGTCTATTAATTGTTGCCGGGAAGCTAGAGTAAG
TAGTTCGCCAGTTAATAGTTTGCGCAACGTTGTTGCCATTGCTACAGGCATCGTGGTGTCACGCTCGTCG
TTTGGTATGGCTTCATTCAGCTCCGGTTCCCAACGATCAAGGCGAGTTACATGATCCCCCATGTTGTGCA
AAAAAGCGGTTAGCTCCTTCGGTCCTCCGATCGTTGTCAGAAGTAAGTTGGCCGCAGTGTTATCACTCAT
GGTTATGGCAGCACTGCATAATTCTCTTACTGTCATGCCATCCGTAAGATGCTTTTCTGTGACTGGTGAG
TACTCAACCAAGTCATTCTGAGAATAGTGTATGCGGCGACCGAGTTGCTCTTGCCCGGCGTCAATACGGG
ATAATACCGCGCCACATAGCAGAACTTTAAAAGTGCTCATCATTGGAAAACGTTCTTCGGGGCGAAAACT
CTCAAGGATCTTACCGCTGTTGAGATCCAGTTCGATGTAACCCACTCGTGCACCCAACTGATCTTCAGCA
TCTTTTACTTTCACCAGCGTTTCTGGGTGAGCAAAAACAGGAAGGCAAAATGCCGCAAAAAAGGGAATAA
GGGCGACACGGAAATGTTGAATACTCATACTCTTCCTTTTTCAATATTATTGAAGCATTTATCAGGGTTA
TTGTCTCATGAGCGGATACATATTTGAATGTATTTAGAAAAATAAACAAATAGGGGTTCCGCGCACATTT
CCCCGAAAAGTGCCACCTGACGTC
Features (pLannotate 1.2.2; 20 found; start..end, strand, type, name):
     28..80      -  misc_feature   bom (fragment): basis of mobility region from pBR322
    235..614     +  enhancer       CMV enhancer: human cytomegalovirus immediate early enhancer
    615..818     +  promoter       CMV promoter: human cytomegalovirus (CMV) immediate early promoter
    814..847     +  LTR            5' LTR (truncated) (fragment): truncated 5' long terminal repeat (LTR) from HIV-1
    863..881     +  promoter       T7 promoter: promoter for bacteriophage T7 RNA polymerase
    901..2070    +  CDS            ACTB: ACTB_BOVIN - Experimental evidence at protein level: Swiss-Prot protein existence level 1. Actin is a highly conserved protein that polymerizes to produce filaments that form cross-linked networks in the cytoplasm of cells. Actin exists in both monomeric (G-actin) and polymeric (F-actin) forms, both forms playing key functions, such as cell motility and contraction. In addition to their role in the cytoplasmic cytoskeleton, G- and F-actin also localize in the nucleus, and regulate gene transcription and motility and repair of damaged DNA. From Bos taurus (Bovine).
   2191..2415    +  polyA_signal   bGH poly(A) signal: bovine growth hormone polyadenylation signal
   2419..2440    +  promoter       SV40 promoter (fragment): SV40 enhancer and early promoter
   2461..2889    +  rep_origin     f1 ori (sequence partly withheld): f1 bacteriophage origin of replication; arrow indicates direction of (+) strand synthesis
   2903..3232    +  promoter       SV40 promoter: SV40 enhancer and early promoter
   3299..4090    +  CDS            neo: KKA2_KLEPN - Also known as kan, nptII. Experimental evidence at protein level: Swiss-Prot protein existence level 1. Resistance to kanamycin, neomycin, paromomycin, ribostamycin, butirosin and gentamicin B. From Klebsiella pneumoniae.
   4114..4272    +  CDS            ble (fragment): BLE_KLEPN - Experimental evidence at protein level: Swiss-Prot protein existence level 1. Binding protein with a strong affinity to the bleomycin family of antibiotics. Binds to CL990; an antimitotic-antibiotic compound. From Klebsiella pneumoniae.
   4267..4388    +  polyA_signal   SV40 poly(A) signal: SV40 polyadenylation signal
   4461..4477    -  protein_bind   lac operator: The lac repressor binds to the lac operator to inhibit transcription in E. coli. This inhibition can be relieved by adding lactose or isopropyl-β-D-thiogalactopyranoside (IPTG). lac repressor encoded by lacI
   4485..4515    -  promoter       lac promoter: promoter for the E. coli lac operon
   4530..4551    -  protein_bind   CAP binding site: CAP binding activates transcription in the presence of cAMP. E. coli catabolite activator protein
   4564..4656    -  CDS            lacI (fragment): lac repressor; lacI; The lac repressor binds to the lac operator to inhibit transcription in E. coli. This inhibition can be relieved by adding lactose or isopropyl-β-D-thiogalactopyranoside (IPTG).
   4839..5427    -  rep_origin     ori: high-copy-number ColE1/pMB1/pBR322/pUC origin of replication
   5598..6458    -  CDS            AmpR: β-lactamase; bla; confers resistance to ampicillin, carbenicillin, and related antibiotics
   6459..6563    -  promoter       AmpR promoter: bla
