[The description below was written by a language model from this plasmid's Addgene catalogue record and pLannotate feature annotations shown in this document.]
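Description:
pcDNA3.1(+)_BetaActin_ALFA_229230 is a mammalian expression plasmid of about 6.6 kb built on the Invitrogen pcDNA3.1(+) backbone. It carries human cytoplasmic beta-actin (ACTB) with an ALFA epitope tag inserted internally between residues T229 and A230. The roughly 1.17 kb insert was introduced by Gibson assembly. It sits downstream of the human cytomegalovirus immediate-early enhancer and promoter, which drive strong constitutive transcription in mammalian cells, and upstream of the bovine growth hormone polyadenylation signal. A T7 promoter lies between the CMV promoter and the coding sequence, as is standard for this backbone, and could support in vitro transcription. The automated annotation matches the open reading frame to bovine ACTB, reflecting the very high conservation of the protein; the catalogue record gives the species as human. The ALFA tag is not annotated as a separate feature.

In E. coli the plasmid replicates from a high-copy ColE1/pUC-type origin and is selected with ampicillin through the β-lactamase gene. An f1 origin is also present for single-stranded DNA production. For mammalian selection, an SV40 early promoter drives the neomycin phosphotransferase gene, terminated by an SV40 poly(A) signal, which allows G418 selection of stable transfectants. Short annotated fragments such as the HIV-1 LTR, ble, lacI and bom hits appear to be backbone remnants or partial homology matches, not functional elements.

The construct belongs to an internal tagging strategy designed to label actin isoforms without disrupting their function. Placing the small ALFA epitope inside the protein leaves both termini unmodified. The tagged beta-actin can then be detected or captured with ALFA-specific binders such as nanobodies, to study the organization and function of this isoform in cells.
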