Addgene plasmid #250439: pcDNA3.1(+)_BetaActin_ALFA_229230
Purpose: Expresses tagged beta cytoplasmic actin in mammalian cells. Protein is tagged with an internal ALFA tag at position T229/A230.
Depositing lab: Koen van den Dries. Depositing organization: Radboud University Nijmegen Medical Centre. Publication: IntAct: A nondisruptive internal tagging strategy to study the organization and function of actin isoforms. van Zwam MC, Dhar A, Bosman W, van Straaten W, Weijers S, Seta E, Joosten B, van Haren J, Palani S, van den Dries K. PLoS Biol. 2024 Mar 11;22(3):e3002551. doi: 10.1371/journal.pbio.3002551. eCollection 2024 Mar. PubMed 38466773.
Backbone
  Vector backbone: pcDNA3.1(+)
  Backbone manufacturer: Invitrogen
  Backbone size w/o insert (bp): 5428
  Total vector size (bp): 6591
  Modifications to backbone: NA
  Vector type: Mammalian Expression
  Selectable markers: Neomycin (select with G418)
Growth in bacteria
  Bacterial resistance: Ampicillin, 100 μg/mL
  Growth temperature: 37°C
  Growth strain: DH5alpha
  Copy number: High Copy
Gene/Insert
  Gene/Insert name: Beta Cytoplasmic Actin (alt name: ACTB)
  Species: H. sapiens (human)
  Insert size (bp): 1173
  GenBank ID: NM_001101
  Entrez Gene: ACTB (a.k.a. BKRNS, BNS, BRWS1, CSMH, DDS1, PS1TP5BP1, THC8)
  Promoter: CMV Promotor
  Tag / fusion protein: ALFA Tag (Internal)
  Cloning method: Gibson Cloning
  Sequencing primers: 5′ TTGACGCAAATGGGCGGTAG
Terms and licenses: Academic/Nonprofit Terms; Industry Terms: Not Available to Industry
How to cite: pcDNA3.1(+)_BetaActin_ALFA_229230 was a gift from Koen van den Dries (Addgene plasmid # 250439 ; http://n2t.net/addgene:250439 ; RRID:Addgene_250439)
